Addgene plasmid #81102: GTL-ir
Purpose: Gene Tagging vector LEU/iRFP - Plasmid for tandem infrared RFP (tdiRFP) labeling of endogenous proteins with a LEU selection marker, originating from pSIVl (ID:81090)
Depositing lab: Serge Pelet. Depositing organization: Universite de Lausanne (UNIL). Publication: New families of single integration vectors and gene tagging plasmids for genetic manipulations in budding yeast. Wosika V, Durandau E, Varidel C, Aymoz D, Schmitt M, Pelet S. Mol Genet Genomics. 2016 Dec;291(6):2231-2240. Epub 2016 Sep 16. 10.1007/s00438-016-1249-1 PubMed 27637489.
Backbone
  Vector backbone: pSIVl
  Total vector size (bp): 6218
  Vector type: Yeast Expression, Cre/Lox
  Selectable markers: LEU2
Growth in bacteria
  Bacterial resistance: Ampicillin, 100 μg/mL
  Growth temperature: 37°C
  Growth strain: DH5alpha
  Copy number: High Copy
Gene/Insert
  Gene/Insert name: tdiRFP (alt name: tandem dimer infrared RFP)
  Insert size (bp): 2100
  Mutation: codon optimized second iRFP to avoid internal recombination
  Tag / fusion protein: tdiRFP (C terminal on backbone)
  Cloning method: Restriction Enzyme; 5′ cloning site SpeI (unknown if destroyed); 3′ cloning site XhoI (unknown if destroyed)
  Sequencing primers: 5′ T3
Terms and licenses: Academic/Nonprofit Terms; Industry Terms: Not Available to Industry
How to cite: GTL-ir was a gift from Serge Pelet (Addgene plasmid # 81102 ; http://n2t.net/addgene:81102 ; RRID:Addgene_81102)
