[The description below was written by a language model from this plasmid's Addgene catalogue record and pLannotate feature annotations shown in this document.]
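Description:
GTL-ir is a 6.2 kb budding-yeast gene tagging plasmid derived from the single-integration vector pSIVl. It is designed to fuse a tandem dimer of infrared fluorescent protein (tdiRFP) to the C terminus of endogenous proteins, with LEU2 as the selection marker. In E. coli it is maintained as a high-copy plasmid through a ColE1/pUC-type origin and selected with ampicillin via the β-lactamase gene. The feature table shows no yeast replication origin, which fits its role as a template or integration cassette rather than an episomal expression vector.

The payload lies downstream of a T3 promoter and pBluescript-derived polylinker fragments. It consists of two consecutive iRFP713 coding sequences, each followed by a short stretch that the annotation software matched to a TDsmURFP fragment; these matches probably reflect linker-like sequence rather than a separate fluorescent protein. According to the record, the second iRFP copy was codon optimized so that the two repeats differ at the nucleotide level and do not recombine with each other. iRFP713 is a near-infrared protein of bacterial phytochrome origin that needs biliverdin as a cofactor. No promoter is annotated upstream of the tag, so expression is expected to come from the tagged gene's own promoter, while the S. cerevisiae ADH1 terminator ends the fusion transcript.

Following the terminator, the LEU2 gene is flanked by two loxP sites in the same orientation. This allows selection of leucine prototrophs after integration, and Cre recombinase can later excise the marker so it can be reused. The construct is typically used to label native yeast proteins for far-red imaging, as part of a family of gene tagging plasmids.
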