Features (pLannotate 1.2.2; 16 found; start..end, strand, type, name):
    144..207     -  promoter       AmpR promoter: bla
    234..252     +  promoter       T3 promoter: promoter for bacteriophage T3 RNA polymerase
    276..317     -  misc_feature   MCS (fragment): pBluescript multiple cloning site
    327..354     +  misc_feature   MCS (fragment): pBluescript multiple cloning site
    365..1312    +  CDS            iRFP713: iRFP713 is a basic (constitutively fluorescent) near ir fluorescent protein published in 2011, derived from Rhodopseudomonas palustris. It has low acid sensitivity. It requires the cofactor biliverdin for fluorescence.
   1325..1351    +  CDS            TDsmURFP (fragment): monomeric tandem dimer of a small ultra-red fluorescent protein derived from a cyanobacterial phycobiliprotein (Rodriguez et al., 2016)
   1412..2359    +  CDS            iRFP713: iRFP713 is a basic (constitutively fluorescent) near ir fluorescent protein published in 2011, derived from Rhodopseudomonas palustris. It has low acid sensitivity. It requires the cofactor biliverdin for fluorescence.
   2372..2398    +  CDS            TDsmURFP (fragment): monomeric tandem dimer of a small ultra-red fluorescent protein derived from a cyanobacterial phycobiliprotein (Rodriguez et al., 2016)
   2488..2675    +  terminator     ADH1 terminator: S. cerevisiae ADH1; transcription terminator for the S. cerevisiae alcohol dehydrogenase 1 (ADH1) gene
   2731..2764    -  protein_bind   loxP: Cre-mediated recombination occurs in the 8-bp core sequence (GCATACAT). Cre recombinase
   3265..4356    +  CDS            LEU2: LEU3_YEAST - Experimental evidence at protein level: Swiss-Prot protein existence level 1. Catalyzes the oxidation of 3-carboxy-2-hydroxy-4- methylpentanoate (3-isopropylmalate) to 3-carboxy-4-methyl-2- oxopentanoate. The product decarboxylates to 4-methyl-2 oxopentanoate. From Saccharomyces cerevisiae (strain ATCC 204508 / S288c) (Baker's yeast).
   4610..4643    -  protein_bind   loxP: Cre-mediated recombination occurs in the 8-bp core sequence (GCATACAT). Cre recombinase
   4644..4662    +  promoter       T7 promoter: promoter for bacteriophage T7 RNA polymerase
   4691..4709    -  promoter       T7 promoter: promoter for bacteriophage T7 RNA polymerase
   4742..5330    -  rep_origin     ori: high-copy-number ColE1/pMB1/pBR322/pUC origin of replication
   5501..143     -  CDS            AmpR (across the origin): β-lactamase; bla; confers resistance to ampicillin, carbenicillin, and related antibiotics
>Addgene plasmid #81102 | GTL-ir | depositor full sequence | sequence record 154289 | GTL-tdiRFP
TCCAGTTCGATGTAACCCACTCGTGCACCCAACTGATCTTCAGCATCTTTTACTTTCACCAGCGTTTCTG
GGTGAGCAAAAACAGGAAGGCAAAATGCCGCAAAAAAGGGAATAAGGGCGACACGGAAATGTTGAATACT
CATACTCTTCCTTTTTCAATATTATTGAAGCATTTATCAGGGTTATTGTCTCATGAGCGGATACATATTT
GAAGTATCGTTCGAATTAATTAAAATTAACCCTCACTAAAGGGGCATGCAACAAAAGCTGGGTACGGTAC
CGGGCCCCCCCTCGAGGTCGACGGTATCGATAAGCTTCTCAAGAACTGGCGGCCGCTCTAGAACTAGTGG
ATCCTCTAGAACTAATGGCAGAGGGAAGCGTTGCCCGTCAACCCGACCTATTAACTTGCGATGATGAACC
TATCCATATCCCCGGAGCAATTCAACCTCACGGTCTATTGTTAGCCCTTGCTGCCGATATGACAATCGTT
GCAGGTTCAGATAACCTACCGGAATTGACCGGGTTAGCCATTGGAGCCTTGATCGGCCGTTCAGCCGCAG
ATGTGTTCGATTCAGAAACACATAATAGACTGACCATCGCCTTGGCTGAACCAGGGGCCGCTGTTGGCGC
TCCCATTACAGTTGGCTTCACGATGAGAAAGGATGCTGGTTTTATTGGATCATGGCATCGTCATGATCAA
CTTATTTTCTTGGAATTGGAACCTCCTCAAAGGGATGTTGCTGAACCTCAGGCTTTCTTTCGTCGTACTA
ATAGCGCTATTCGTAGACTTCAGGCTGCTGAAACATTGGAGAGCGCTTGCGCAGCAGCAGCTCAAGAAGT
TAGAAAGATTACCGGTTTTGACAGAGTAATGATATATAGATTTGCGTCCGATTTCTCTGGTGAAGTTATT
GCGGAAGATAGATGTGCCGAGGTAGAGTCAAAGTTGGGGTTACATTATCCTGCTTCAACGGTTCCAGCAC
AAGCAAGGCGTCTGTACACAATAAACCCCGTAAGAATAATTCCAGACATCAACTACAGACCTGTCCCAGT
AACTCCTGATCTGAACCCTGTGACTGGTAGACCTATAGATTTATCTTTTGCAATTTTGAGATCAGTGTCA
CCGGTTCACTTGGAGTTCATGAGAAATATTGGTATGCACGGAACCATGTCCATTTCTATACTGAGGGGCG
AAAGGTTGTGGGGGCTGATTGTTTGCCATCATAGGACACCATATTATGTGGACTTAGACGGTAGGCAGGC
GTGCGAGCTGGTCGCCCAAGTTTTGGCTTGGCAGATTGGTGTCATGGAAGAGAAGGAGGGCCACGGCACC
GGCAGCACCGGCAGCGGCAGCAGCGGCAGAAGCGGCACCGCCAGCAGCGAGGACAACAACATGGCCAGAA
TGCTAGAACTAATGGCCGAAGGTAGCGTTGCACGTCAACCCGATCTACTAACATGCGATGATGAACCTAT
ACATATTCCTGGGGCTATTCAACCTCATGGTTTGTTATTGGCATTGGCAGCTGATATGACGATCGTTGCT
GGAAGCGACAATTTGCCGGAGTTAACTGGACTAGCCATCGGTGCTCTTATAGGTAGATCCGCTGCTGACG
TTTTCGATTCAGAAACGCATAACAGGCTAACGATCGCTCTTGCTGAGCCTGGTGCAGCCGTTGGAGCACC
CATCACCGTTGGTTTTACTATGAGAAAGGATGCTGGTTTTATTGGTTCCTGGCATAGACATGACCAATTA
ATATTCTTAGAATTGGAACCTCCCCAGAGGGATGTCGCGGAACCACAAGCATTTTTTAGAAGAACAAATT
CAGCGATTAGAAGATTACAAGCAGCTGAAACACTTGAATCAGCATGTGCAGCAGCTGCACAGGAGGTAAG
GAAGATTACGGGATTTGACAGAGTAATGATCTATAGATTTGCTAGTGACTTCAGTGGCGAAGTTATAGCT
GAAGATAGATGTGCGGAGGTTGAGAGTAAACTGGGTTTACATTATCCAGCTTCCACAGTTCCAGCGCAAG
CAAGGAGATTATACACTATAAACCCAGTAAGGATCATCCCAGACATTAACTACAGACCGGTCCCAGTAAC
TCCTGATTTAAACCCAGTAACCGGTAGACCTATTGACTTGTCTTTCGCAATTTTAAGGTCTGTGTCCCCA
GTCCATTTGGAGTTTATGAGAAATATAGGGATGCATGGGACGATGTCAATTTCTATACTGCGTGGTGAGA
GACTGTGGGGACTTATTGTTTGCCATCATAGAACTCCATATTATGTGGATCTGGACGGTAGACAGGCGTG
TGAACTTGTGGCCCAGGTGTTAGCTTGGCAGATCGGAGTTATGGAAGAGAAGGAGGGCCACGGCACCGGC
AGCACCGGCAGCGGCAGCAGCGGCAGAAGCGGCACCGCCAGCAGCGAGGACAACAACATGGCCAGAATGC
TAGCATTTTAACTCGAGGGCGCGCCACTTCTAAATAAGCGAATTTCTTATGATTTATGATTTTTATTATT
AAATAAGTTATAAAAAAAATAAGTGTATACAAATTTTAAAGTGACTCTTAGGTTTTAAAACGAAAATTCT
TATTCTTGAGTAACTCTTTCCTGTAGGTCAGGTTGCTTTCTCAGGTATAGTATGAGGTCGCTCTTATTGA
CCACACCTCTACCGGCAGATCCGCTAGGGATAACAGGGTAATATAGATCCATGGTCATAGCTGTTTCCTG
ATAACTTCGTATAATGTATGCTATACGAAGTTATTCTGTAGGCGAACCTAACCGGCCAATTTTCCAAGAC
CGCTCTGCCGCTGAGCTTGCACCCGTGCCGCTACACAACACCCACACATCCGTAAACCCCCCGCCATCGG
TATCACCAAGGTTGTCTATGACGAGGCGTACAAGAGGACGTGGGGGCCGCCTCTCCAATGTCACCAATAG
GAAAAAAGAAAGACCGAGTGCGAGTTTCTGACAGAAGCCTCAAGAATTTTTTTTCTTTCTTCGACTATGC
TGGAGGTAGAGATGATCGAGGCAGTAGTCAAGTATATATAAATTAATTAGTTCCACCACCTTCTTTTCTT
GTGTTGCTCCTTTCGATGCTATTTCTGGCTTTTTCTAATTTTTTTCATCGTTTCTTACTTTCTTCCTAAT
ATATAAATTCTTTTGCATTTTCATTCTTCCTCTCCATTTGTTCATTCTCCTTAAATTTTTTTTAGGTCTC
CTTTCTTTCAAGAAACACAGTCATCGAACTATAATTAACTAAACATGTCAGCACCTAAGAAGATAGTAGT
ATTACCTGGAGACCACGTAGGACAGGAGATAACAGCAGAGGCAATAAAGGTATTAAAGGCAATATCAGAC
GTAAGGTCAAACGTAAAGTTCGACTTCGAGAACCACTTAATAGGAGGAGCAGCAATAGACGCAACAGGAG
TACCTTTACCTGACGAGGCATTAGAGGCATCAAAGAAGGCAGACGCAGTATTATTAGGAGCAGTAGGAGG
ACCTAAGTGGGGAACAGGATCAGTAAGGCCTGAGCAGGGATTATTAAAGATAAGGAAGGAGTTACAGTTA
TACGCAAACTTAAGGCCTTGCAACTTCGCATCAGACTCATTATTAGACTTATCACCTATAAAGCCTCAGT
TCGCAAAGGGAACAGACTTCGTAGTAGTAAGGGAGTTAGTAGGAGGAATATACTTCGGAAAGAGGAAGGA
GGACGACGGAGACGGAGTAGCATGGGACTCAGAGCAGTACACAGTACCTGAGGTACAGAGGATAACAAGG
ATGGCAGCATTCATGGCATTACAGCACGAGCCTCCTTTACCTATATGGTCATTAGACAAGGCAAACGTAT
TAGCATCATCAAGGTTATGGAGGAAGACAGTAGAGGAGACAATAAAGAACGAGTTCCCTACATTAAAGGT
ACAGCACCAGTTAATAGACTCAGCAGCAATGATATTAGTAAAGAACCCTACACACTTAAACGGAATAATA
ATAACATCAAACATGTTCGGAGACATAATATCAGACGAGGCATCAGTAATACCTGGATCATTAGGATTAT
TACCTTCAGCATCATTAGCATCATTACCTGACAAGAACACAGCATTCGGATTATACGAGCCTTGCCACGG
ATCAGCACCTGACTTACCTAAGAACAAGGTAAACCCTATAGCAACAATATTATCAGCAGCAATGATGTTA
AAGTTATCATTAAACTTACCTGAGGAGGGAAAGGCAATAGAGGACGCAGTAAAGAAGGTATTAGACGCAG
GAATAAGGACAGGAGACTTAGGAGGATCAAACTCAACAACAGAGGTAGGAGACGCAGTAGCAGAGGAGGT
AAAGAAGATATTAGCATGAGAATATTGATAAATTTAAATTTTGGAATGAGGGTTGTCCTTTCCTTTACAA
TAGAGGCATTTGAGTGAGTAGGTTTTATCACCTTCTTGCTCTTATTAAATCGCAGTTGTCTTTCCGGTAT
GTGCTTGACTGAGGAACAATATTTTATTCATGATACATTTCCATGCTACGCATATCGTCATCCACATGGA
AGGTAATTTTCTTCTGTGGCCTTTCATATAGTTGTGAATGGTAGAACAATCTTCATATAATAACTTCGTA
TAATGTATGCTATACGAAGTTATTAATACGACTCACTATAGGGCGAATTGGAGCTCCAATTCGGACGTCC
CCTATAGTGAGTCGTATTATTAATTAATTCGAAGGCCGCGTTGCTGGCGTTTTTCCATAGGCTCGGCCCC
CCTGACGAGCATCACAAAAATCGACGCTCAAGTCAGAGGTGGCGAAACCCGACAGGACTATAAAGATACC
AGGCGTTTCCCCCTGGAAGCTCCCTCGTGCGCTCTCCTGTTCCGACCCTGCCGCTTACCGGATACCTGTC
CGCCTTTCTCCCTTCGGGAAGCGTGGCGCTTTCTCATAGCTCACGCTGTAGGTATCTCAGTTCGGTGTAG
GTCGTTCGCTCCAAGCTGGGCTGTGTGCACGAACCCCCCGTTCAGCCCGACCGCTGCGCCTTATCCGGTA
ACTATCGTCTTGAGTCCAACCCGGTAAGACACGACTTATCGCCACTGGCAGCAGCCACTGGTAACAGGAT
TAGCAGAGCGAGGTATGTAGGCGGTGCTACAGAGTTCTTGAAGTGGTGGCCTAACTACGGCTACACTAGA
AGAACAGTATTTGGTATCTGCGCTCTGCTGAAGCCAGTTACCTTCGGAAAAAGAGTTGGTAGCTCTTGAT
CCGGCAAACAAACCACCGCTGGTAGCGGTGGTTTTTTTGTTTGCAAGCAGCAGATTACGCGCAGAAAAAA
AGGATCTCAAGAAGATCCTTTGATCTTTTCTACGGGGTCTGACGCTCAGTGGAACGAAAACTCACGTTAA
GGGATTTTGGTCATGAGATTATCAAAAAGGATCTTCACCTAGATCCTTTTAAATTAAAAATGAAGTTTTA
AATCAATCTAAAGTATATATGAGTAAACTTGGTCTGACAGTTACCAATGCTTAATCAGTGAGGCACCTAT
CTCAGCGATCTGTCTATTTCGTTCATCCATAGTTGCCTGACTGCCCGTCGTGTAGATAACTACGATACGG
GAGGGCTTACCATCTGGCCCCAGTGCTGCAATGATACCGCGAGACCCACGCTCACCGGCTCCAGATTTAT
CAGCAATAAACCAGCCAGCCGGAAGGGCCGAGCGCAGAAGTGGTCCTGCAACTTTATCCGCCTCCATCCA
GTCTATTAATTGTTGCCGGGAAGCTAGAGTAAGTAGTTCGCCAGTTAATAGTTTGCGCAACGTTGTTGCC
ATTGCTACAGGCATCGTGGTGTCACGCTCGTCGTTTGGTATGGCTTCATTCAGCTCCGGTTCCCAACGAT
CAAGGCGAGTTACATGATCCCCCATGTTGTGAAAAAAAGCGGTTAGCTCCTTCGGTCCTCCGATCGTTGT
CAGAAGTAAGTTGGCCGCAGTGTTATCACTCATGGTTATGGCAGCACTGCATAATTCTCTTACTGTCATG
CCATCCGTAAGATGCTTTTCTGTGACTGGTGAGTACTCAACCAAGTCATTCTGAGAATAGTGTATGCGGC
GACCGAGTTGCTCTTGCCCGGCGTCAATACGGGATAATACCGCGCCACATAGCAGAACTTTAAAAGTGCT
CATCATTGGAAAACGTTCTTCGGGGCGAAAACTCTCAAGGATCTTACCGCTGTTGAGA
