>Addgene plasmid #81102 | GTL-ir | depositor partial sequence | sequence record 154290 | forward tagging primer
GCGGCCGCTCTAGAACTA
