>Addgene plasmid #81102 | GTL-ir | depositor partial sequence | sequence record 154291 | reverse tagging primer
CGTTGCTGGCGTTTTTCCAT
