>Addgene plasmid #81102 | GTL-ir | depositor partial sequence | sequence record 154292 | iRFP 1
GCAGAGGGAAGCGTTGCCCGTCAACCCGACCTATTAACTTGCGATGATGAACCTATCCATATCCCCGGAG
CAATTCAACCTCACGGTCTATTGTTAGCCCTTGCTGCCGATATGACAATCGTTGCAGGTTCAGATAACCT
ACCGGAATTGACCGGGTTAGCCATTGGAGCCTTGATCGGCCGTTCAGCCGCAGATGTGTTCGATTCAGAA
ACACATAATAGACTGACCATCGCCTTGGCTGAACCAGGGGCCGCTGTTGGCGCTCCCATTACAGTTGGCT
TCACGATGAGAAAGGATGCTGGTTTTATTGGATCATGGCATCGTCATGATCAACTTATTTTCTTGGAATT
GGAACCTCCTCAAAGGGATGTTGCTGAACCTCAGGCTTTCTTTCGTCGTACTAATAGCGCTATTCGTAGA
CTTCAGGCTGCTGAAACATTGGAGAGCGCTTGCGCAGCAGCAGCTCAAGAAGTTAGAAAGATTACCGGTT
TTGACAGAGTAATGATATATAGATTTGCGTCCGATTTCTCTGGTGAAGTTATTGCGGAAGATAGATGTGC
CGAGGTAGAGTCAAAGTTGGGGTTACATTATCCTGCTTCAACGGTTCCAGCACAAGCAAGGCGTCTGTAC
ACAATAAACCCCGTAAGAATAATTCCAGACATCAACTACAGACCTGTCCCAGTAACTCCTGATCTGAACC
CTGTGACTGGTAGACCTATAGATTTATCTTTTGCAATTTTGAGATCAGTGTCACCGGTTCACTTGGAGTT
CATGAGAAATATTGGTATGCACGGAACCATGTCCATTTCTATACTGAGGGGCGAAAGGTTGTGGGGGCTG
ATTGTTTGCCATCATAGGACACCATATTATGTGGACTTAGACGGTAGGCAGGCGTGCGAGCTGGTCGCCC
AAGTTTTGGCTTGGCAGATTGGTGTCATGGAAGAG
