>Addgene plasmid #81102 | GTL-ir | depositor partial sequence | sequence record 154293 | iRFP 2
GCCGAAGGTAGCGTTGCACGTCAACCCGATCTACTAACATGCGATGATGAACCTATACATATTCCTGGGG
CTATTCAACCTCATGGTTTGTTATTGGCATTGGCAGCTGATATGACGATCGTTGCTGGAAGCGACAATTT
GCCGGAGTTAACTGGACTAGCCATCGGTGCTCTTATAGGTAGATCCGCTGCTGACGTTTTCGATTCAGAA
ACGCATAACAGGCTAACGATCGCTCTTGCTGAGCCTGGTGCAGCCGTTGGAGCACCCATCACCGTTGGTT
TTACTATGAGAAAGGATGCTGGTTTTATTGGTTCCTGGCATAGACATGACCAATTAATATTCTTAGAATT
GGAACCTCCCCAGAGGGATGTCGCGGAACCACAAGCATTTTTTAGAAGAACAAATTCAGCGATTAGAAGA
TTACAAGCAGCTGAAACACTTGAATCAGCATGTGCAGCAGCTGCACAGGAGGTAAGGAAGATTACGGGAT
TTGACAGAGTAATGATCTATAGATTTGCTAGTGACTTCAGTGGCGAAGTTATAGCTGAAGATAGATGTGC
GGAGGTTGAGAGTAAACTGGGTTTACATTATCCAGCTTCCACAGTTCCAGCGCAAGCAAGGAGATTATAC
ACTATAAACCCAGTAAGGATCATCCCAGACATTAACTACAGACCGGTCCCAGTAACTCCTGATTTAAACC
CAGTAACCGGTAGACCTATTGACTTGTCTTTCGCAATTTTAAGGTCTGTGTCCCCAGTCCATTTGGAGTT
TATGAGAAATATAGGGATGCATGGGACGATGTCAATTTCTATACTGCGTGGTGAGAGACTGTGGGGACTT
ATTGTTTGCCATCATAGAACTCCATATTATGTGGATCTGGACGGTAGACAGGCGTGTGAACTTGTGGCCC
AGGTGTTAGCTTGGCAGATCGGAGTTATGGAAGAG
