>Addgene plasmid #81102 | GTL-ir | addgene partial sequence | sequence record 164518 | AmpSeq-F 5'-ctcatgagcggatacatatttgaa-3'
AAATTAACCCTCACTAAAGGGGCATGCAACAAAAGCTGGGTACGGTACCGGGCCCCCCCTCGAGGTCGAC
GGTATCGATAAGCTTCTCAAGAACTGGCGGCCGCTCTAGAACTAGTGGATCCTCTAGAACTAATGGCAGA
GGGAAGCGTTGCCCGTCAACCCGACCTATTAACTTGCGATGATGAACCTATCCATATCCCCGGAGCAATT
CAACCTCACGGTCTATTGTTAGCCCTTGCTGCCGATATGACAATCGTTGCAGGTTCAGATAACCTACCGG
AATTGACCGGGTTAGCCATTGGAGCCTTGATCGGCCGTTCAGCCGCAGATGTGTTCGATTCAGAAACACA
TAATAGACTGACCATCGCCTTGGCTGAACCAGGGGCCGCTGTTGGCGCTCCCATTACAGTTGGCTTCACG
ATGAGAAAGGATGCTGGTTTTATTGGATCATGGCATCGTCATGATCAACTTATTTTCTTGGAATTGGAAC
CTCCTCAAAGGGATGTTGCTGAACCTCAGGCTTTCTTTCGTCGTACTAATAGCGCTATTCGTAGACTTCA
GGCTGCTGAAACATTGGAGAGCGCTTGCGCAGCAGCAGCTCAAGAAGTTAGAAAGATTACCGGTTTTGAC
AGAGTAATGATATATAGATTTGCGTCCGATTTCTCTGGTGAAGTTATTGCGGAAGATAGATGTGCCGAGG
TAGAGTCAAAGTTGGGGTTACATTATCCTGCTTCAACGGTTCCAGCACAAGCAAGGCGTCTGTACACAAT
AAACCCCGTAAGAATAATTCCAGACATCAACTACAGACCTGTCCCAGTAACTCCTGATCTGAACCCTGTG
ACTGGTAGACCTATAGATTTATCTTTTGCAATTTTGAGATCAGTGTCACCGGTTCACTTGGAGTTCATGA
GAAATATTGGTATGCACGGAACCATGTCCATTTCTATACTGA
