>Addgene plasmid #81102 | GTL-ir | addgene partial sequence | sequence record 164520 | pBR322ori-F 5'-GGGAAACGCCTGGTATCTTT-3'
CTCTGACTTGAGCGTCGATTTTTGTGATGCTCGTCAGGGGGGCGGAGCCTATGGAAAAACGCCAGCAACG
CGGCCTTCGAATTAATTAATAATACGACTCACTATAGGGGACGTCCGAATTGGAGCTCCAATTCGCCCTA
TAGTGAGTCGTATTAATAACTTCGTATAGCATACATTATACGAAGTTATTATATGAAGATTGTTCTACCA
TTCACAACTATATGAAAGGCCACAGAAGAAAATTACCTTCCATGTGGATGACGATATGCGTAGCATGGAA
ATGTATCATGAATAAAATATTGTTCCTCAGTCAAGCACATACCGGAAAGACAACTGCGATTTAATAAGAG
CAAGAAGGTGATAAAACCTACTCACTCAAATGCCTCTATTGTAAAGGAAAGGACAACCCTCATTCCAAAA
TTTAAATTTATCAATATTCTCATGCTAATATCTTCTTTACCTCCTCTGCTACTGCGTCTCCTACCTCTGT
TGTTGAGTTTGATCCTCCTAAGTCTCCTGTCCTTATTCCTGCGTCTAATACCTTCTTTACTGCGTCCTCT
ATTGCCTTTCCCTCCTCAGGTAAGTTTAATGATAACTTTAACATCATTGCTGCTGATAATATTGTTGCTA
TAGGGTTTACCTTGTTCTTAGGTAAGTCAGGTGCTGATCCGTGGCAAGGCTCGTATAATCCGAATGCTGT
GTTCTTGTCAGGTAATGATGCTAATGATGCTGAAGGTAATAATCCTAATGATCCAGGTATTACTGATGCC
TCGTCTGATATTATGTCTCCGAACATGTTTGATGTTATTATTATTCCGTTTAAGTGTGTAGGGTTCTTTA
CTAATATCATTGCTGCTGAGTCTATTAACTGGTGCTGTACCTTTAATGTAGGGAACTCGTTCTTTA
