>Addgene plasmid #81102 | GTL-ir | addgene partial sequence | sequence record 165589 | pHybLex_rev 5'-GAGTCACTTTAAAATTTGTATACAC-3'
ATTTAATAATAAAAATCATAAATCATAAGAAATTCGCTTATTTAGAAGTGGCGCGCCCTCGAGTTAAAAT
GCTAGCATTCTGGCCATGTTGTTGTCCTCGCTGCTGGCGGTGCCGCTTCTGCCGCTGCTGCCGCTGCCGG
TGCTGCCGGTGCCGTGGCCCTCCTTCTCTTCCATAACTCCGATCTGCCAAGCTAACACCTGGGCCACAAG
TTCACACGCCTGTCTACCGTCCAGATCCACATAATATGGAGTTCTATGATGGCAAACAATAAGTCCCCAC
AGTCTCTCACCACGCAGTATAGAAATTGACATCGTCCCATGCATCCCTATATTTCTCATAAACTCCAAAT
GGACTGGGGACACAGACCTTAAAATTGCGAAAGACAAGTCAATAGGTCTACCGGTTACTGGGTTTAAATC
AGGAGTTACTGGGACCGGTCTGTAGTTAATGTCTGGGATGATCCTTACTGGGTTTATAGTGTATAATCTC
CTTGCTTGCGCTGGAACTGTGGAAGCTGGATAATGTAAACCCAGTTTACTCTCAACCTCCGCACATCTAT
CTTCAGCTATAACTTCGCCACTGAAGTCACTAGCAAATCTATAGATCATTACTCTGTCAAATCCCGTAAT
CTTCCTTACCTCCTGTGCAGCTGCTGCACATGCTGATTCAAGTGTTTCAGCTGCTTGTAATCTTCTAATC
GCTGAATTTGTTCTTCTAAAAAATGCTTGTGGTTCCGCGACATCCCTCTGGGGAGGTTCCAATTCTAAGA
ATATTAATTGGTCATGTCTATGCCAGGAACCAATAAAACCAGCATCCTTTCTCATAGTAAAACCAACGGT
GATGGGTGCTCCAACGGCTGCACCAGGCTCAGCAAGAGCGATCGTTAGCCTGTTATGCGTTTCTGAATCG
AAAACGTCAGCAGCGGATCTACCTATAAGAGCACCGATGGCTAGTCCAGTTAACTCCGGCAAATTG
